Addgene plasmid #43712: III-TGTC
Depositing lab: Chad Cowan & Kiran Musunuru. Depositing organization: Harvard University. Publication: A TALEN Genome-Editing System for Generating Human Stem Cell-Based Disease Models. Ding Q, Lee YK, Schaefer EA, Peters DT, Veres A, Kim K, Kuperwasser N, Motola DL, Meissner TB, Hendriks WT, Trevisan M, Gupta RM, Moisan A, Banks E, Friesen M, Schinzel RT, Xia F, Tang A, Xia Y, Figueroa E, Wann A, Ahfeldt T, Daheron L, Zhang F, Rubin LL, Peng LF, Chung RT, Musunuru K, Cowan CA. Cell Stem Cell. 2012 Dec 12. pii: S1934-5909(12)00645-5. doi: 10.1016/j.stem.2012.11.011. PubMed 23246482.
Backbone
  Vector backbone: pCRII-TOPO
  Backbone manufacturer: Invitrogen
  Backbone size w/o insert (bp): 3973
  Vector type: Bacterial Cloning
Growth in bacteria
  Bacterial resistance: Ampicillin and Kanamycin, 100 & 50 μg/mL
  Growth temperature: 37°C
  Growth strain: Top10
  Copy number: High Copy
Gene/Insert
  Gene/Insert name: III-TGTC
  Species: Synthetic
  Insert size (bp): 426
  Cloning method: TOPO Cloning
  Sequencing primers: 5′ T7; 3′ M13-rev
Terms and licenses: Academic/Nonprofit Terms; Industry Terms: Not Available to Industry
How to cite: III-TGTC was a gift from Chad Cowan & Kiran Musunuru (Addgene plasmid # 43712 ; http://n2t.net/addgene:43712 ; RRID:Addgene_43712)
