[The description below was written by a language model from this plasmid's Addgene catalogue record.]
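Description:
III-TGTC is a bacterial cloning plasmid built on the commercial pCRII-TOPO backbone (about 4 kb without insert), into which a 426 bp synthetic fragment was introduced by TOPO cloning. It is a high-copy plasmid propagated in E. coli and carries both ampicillin and kanamycin resistance, so either or both antibiotics can be used for selection. The insert is flanked by the standard T7 and M13-reverse priming sites of the backbone, which serve for sequence verification. No feature table is supplied, so other backbone elements are not itemised in the record.

The record does not spell out what the insert encodes beyond its name and synthetic origin. However, the plasmid comes from a collection associated with a TALEN genome-editing system for generating human stem cell-based disease models, and the name and size are consistent with a pre-assembled block of four TAL effector repeats. A typical repeat is about 102 bp, so four would account for most of the 426 bp. Under this reading, "TGTC" would denote the four DNA bases recognised by the repeat variable di-residues, and "III" the position of the block within a hierarchical assembly scheme. This interpretation is an inference rather than something stated explicitly.

The construct has no stated eukaryotic promoter or expression cassette and is catalogued purely as a cloning vector. It is best understood as a library component. It would act as a storage and source plasmid from which the repeat module is taken and combined with other position-specific modules to build a full-length custom TALE DNA-binding array in a separate nuclease expression vector.
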