>Addgene plasmid #43712 | III-TGTC | depositor partial sequence | sequence record 58977 | III-TGTC sequence 426 bps
CGTCTCGGCTCACCCCAGAGCAGGTCGTGGCCATTGCCTCGAATGGAGGGGGCAAACAGGCGTTGGAAAC
CGTACAACGATTGCTGCCGGTGCTGTGCCAAGCGCACGGACTGACCCCAGAGCAGGTCGTGGCAATCGCG
AGCAATAACGGCGGAAAACAGGCTTTGGAAACGGTGCAGAGGCTCCTTCCAGTGCTGTGCCAAGCGCACG
GCCTCACCCCAGAGCAGGTCGTGGCCATTGCCTCGAATGGAGGGGGCAAACAGGCGTTGGAAACCGTACA
ACGATTGCTGCCGGTGCTGTGCCAAGCGCACGGATTAACCCCAGAGCAGGTCGTGGCGATCGCAAGCCAC
GACGGAGGAAAGCAAGCCTTGGAAACAGTACAGAGGCTGTTGCCTGTGCTGTGCCAAGCGCACGGACTCA
GAGACG
