>Addgene plasmid #43712 | III-TGTC | addgene partial sequence | sequence record 61777 | M13-F20 5'-TGTAAAACGACGGCCAGT-3'
GGCGATTGGGCCCTCTGATGCATGCTCGAGCGGCCGCCAGTGTGATGGATATCTGCAGAATTCGCCCTTG
ATGCCGTCCTAGCGCGTCTCGGCTCACCCCAGAGCAGGTCGTGGCCATTGCCTCGAATGGAGGGGGCAAA
CAGGCGTTGGAAACCGTACAACGATTGCTGCCGGTGCTGTGCCAAGCGCACGGACTGACCCCAGAGCAGG
TCGTGGCAATCGCGAGCAATAACGGCGGAAAACAGGCTTTGGAAACGGTGCAGAGGCTCCTTCCAGTGCT
GTGCCAAGCGCACGGCCTCACCCCAGAGCAGGTCGTGGCCATTGCCTCGAATGGAGGGGGCAAACAGGCG
TTGGAAACCGTACAACGATTGCTGCCGGTGCTGTGCCAAGCGCACGGATTAACCCCAGAGCAGGTCGTGG
CGATCGCAAGCCACGACGGAGGAAAGCAAGCCTTGGAAACAGTACAGAGGCTGTTGCCTGTGCTGTGCCA
AGCGCACGGACTCAGAGACGTGGGCACAGGAAAGATACTTAAGGGCGAATTCCAGCACACTGGCGGCCGT
TACTAGTGGATCCGAGCTCGGTACCAAGCTTGATGCATAGCTTGAGTATTCTATAGTGTCACCTAAATAG
CTTGGCGTAATCATGGTCATAGCTGTTTCCTGTGTGAAATTGTTATCCGCTCACAATTCCACACAACATA
CGAGCCGGAAGCATAAAGTGTAAAGCCTGGGGTGCCTAATGAGTGAGCTAACTCACATTAATTGCGTTGC
GCTCACTGCCCGCTTTCCAGTCGGGAAACCTGTCGTGCCAGCTGCATTAATGAATCGGCCAACGCGCGGG
GAGAGGCGGTTTGCGTATTGGGCGCTCTTCCGCTTCCTCGCTCACTGACTCGCTGCGCTCGGTCGTTCGG
CTGCGGCGAGCGGTTC
